LOCUS       Exported 10284 bp ds-DNA circular SYN 12-MAY-2021
DEFINITION  EF1a-ZIKV-protease-mTagBFP2.
ACCESSION   .
VERSION     .
KEYWORDS    pCF709
SOURCE      synthetic DNA construct
  ORGANISM  synthetic DNA construct
REFERENCE   1 (bases 1 to 10284)
  AUTHORS   Oakes BL, Fellmann C, Rishi H, Taylor KL, Ren SM, Nadler DC, Yokoo
            R, Arkin AP, Doudna JA, Savage DF
  TITLE     CRISPR-Cas9 Circular Permutants as Programmable Scaffolds for Genome
            Modification.
  JOURNAL   Cell. 2019 Jan 10;176(1-2):254-267.e16. doi:
            10.1016/j.cell.2018.11.052.
  PUBMED    30633905
REFERENCE   2 (bases 1 to 10284)
  AUTHORS   .
  TITLE     Direct Submission
  JOURNAL   Exported May 12, 2021 from SnapGene Server 1.1.58
            http://www.snapgene.com
FEATURES             Location/Qualifiers
     source          1..10284
                     /organism="synthetic DNA construct"
                     /mol_type="other DNA"
     primer_bind     complement(47..66)
                     /label=pRS-marker
                     /note="pRS vectors, use to sequence yeast selectable
                     marker"
     enhancer        232..611
                     /label=CMV enhancer
                     /note="human cytomegalovirus immediate early enhancer"
     promoter        613..811
                     /label=CMV promoter
                     /note="human cytomegalovirus (CMV) immediate early
                     promoter"
     primer_bind     766..786
                     /label=CMV-F
                     /note="Human CMV immediate early promoter, forward primer"
     LTR             829..1009
                     /label=5' LTR (truncated)
                     /note="truncated 5' long terminal repeat (LTR) from HIV-1"
     misc_feature    1056..1181
                     /label=HIV-1 Psi
                     /note="packaging signal of human immunodeficiency virus
                     type 1"
     misc_feature    1674..1907
                     /label=RRE
                     /note="The Rev response element (RRE) of HIV-1 allows for
                     Rev-dependent mRNA export from the nucleus to the
                     cytoplasm."
     CDS             2092..2136
                     /codon_start=1
                     /product="antigenic peptide corresponding to amino acids
                     655 to 669 of the HIV envelope protein gp41 (Lutje Hulsik
                     et al., 2013)"
                     /label=gp41 peptide
                     /note="recognized by the 2H10 single-chain llama nanobody"
                     /translation="KNEQELLELDKWASL"
     misc_feature    2434..2551
                     /label=cPPT/CTS
                     /note="central polypurine tract and central termination
                     sequence of HIV-1"
     promoter        2626..3803
                     /label=EF-1-alpha promoter
                     /note="strong constitutive promoter for human elongation
                     factor EF-1-alpha"
     intron          2857..3794
                     /label=EF-1-alpha intron A
                     /note="intron upstream of the start codon of human
                     EF-1-alpha"
     primer_bind     3751..3771
                     /label=EF1a-F
                     /note="Human elongation factor-1a promoter, forward primer"
     regulatory      3810..3819
                     /regulatory_class="other"
                     /note="vertebrate consensus sequence for strong initiation
                     of translation (Kozak, 1987)"
     CDS             4539..4586
                     /codon_start=1
                     /product="two tandem FLAG(R) epitope tags"
                     /label=2xFLAG
                     /translation="DYKDDDDKDYKDDDDK"
     CDS             4608..4664
                     /codon_start=1
                     /product="2A peptide from porcine teschovirus-1
                     polyprotein"
                     /label=P2A
                     /note="Eukaryotic ribosomes fail to insert a peptide bond
                     between the Gly and Pro residues, yielding separate
                     polypeptides."
                     /translation="ATNFSLLKQAGDVEENPGP"
     misc_feature    5376..5964
                     /label=WPRE
                     /note="woodchuck hepatitis virus posttranscriptional
                     regulatory element"
     primer_bind     complement(5429..5449)
                     /label=WPRE-R
                     /note="WPRE, reverse primer"
     CDS             complement(5847..5858)
                     /codon_start=1
                     /product="Factor Xa recognition and cleavage site"
                     /label=Factor Xa site
                     /translation="IEGR"
     LTR             6036..6269
                     /label=3' LTR (Delta-U3)
                     /note="self-inactivating 3' long terminal repeat (LTR) from
                     HIV-1"
     primer_bind     complement(6295..6312)
                     /label=BGH-rev
                     /note="Bovine growth hormone terminator, reverse primer.
                     Also called BGH reverse"
     polyA_signal    6301..6525
                     /label=bGH poly(A) signal
                     /note="bovine growth hormone polyadenylation signal"
     rep_origin      6571..6999
                     /direction=RIGHT
                     /label=f1 ori
                     /note="f1 bacteriophage origin of replication; arrow
                     indicates direction of (+) strand synthesis"
     primer_bind     complement(6658..6677)
                     /label=F1ori-R
                     /note="F1 origin, reverse primer"
     primer_bind     6868..6889
                     /label=F1ori-F
                     /note="F1 origin, forward primer"
     primer_bind     complement(7008..7028)
                     /label=pBABE 3'
                     /note="SV40 enhancer, reverse primer for pBABE vectors"
     promoter        7013..7342
                     /label=SV40 promoter
                     /note="SV40 enhancer and early promoter"
     rep_origin      7193..7328
                     /label=SV40 ori
                     /note="SV40 origin of replication"
     primer_bind     7255..7274
                     /label=SV40pro-F
                     /note="SV40 promoter/origin, forward primer"
     promoter        7390..7437
                     /label=EM7 promoter
                     /note="synthetic bacterial promoter "
     CDS             7456..7830
                     /codon_start=1
                     /gene="Sh ble from Streptoalloteichus hindustanus"
                     /product="antibiotic-binding protein"
                     /label=BleoR
                     /note="confers resistance to bleomycin, phleomycin, and
                     Zeocin(TM)"
                     /translation="MAKLTSAVPVLTARDVAGAVEFWTDRLGFSRDFVEDDFAGVVRDD
                     VTLFISAVQDQVVPDNTLAWVWVRGLDELYAEWSEVVSTNFRDASGPAMTEIGEQPWGR
                     EFALRDPAGNCVHFVAEEQD"
     polyA_signal    7960..8081
                     /label=SV40 poly(A) signal
                     /note="SV40 polyadenylation signal"
     primer_bind     complement(7997..8016)
                     /label=SV40pA-R
                     /note="SV40 polyA, reverse primer"
     primer_bind     8051..8070
                     /label=EBV-rev
                     /note="SV40 polyA terminator, reverse primer"
     primer_bind     complement(8130..8146)
                     /label=M13 rev
                     /note="common sequencing primer, one of multiple similar
                     variants"
     primer_bind     complement(8130..8146)
                     /label=M13 Reverse
                     /note="In lacZ gene. Also called M13-rev"
     primer_bind     complement(8143..8165)
                     /label=M13/pUC Reverse
                     /note="In lacZ gene"
     protein_bind    8154..8170
                     /label=lac operator
                     /bound_moiety="lac repressor encoded by lacI"
                     /note="The lac repressor binds to the lac operator to
                     inhibit transcription in E. coli. This inhibition can be
                     relieved by adding lactose or
                     isopropyl-beta-D-thiogalactopyranoside (IPTG)."
     promoter        complement(8178..8208)
                     /label=lac promoter
                     /note="promoter for the E. coli lac operon"
     protein_bind    8223..8244
                     /label=CAP binding site
                     /bound_moiety="E. coli catabolite activator protein"
                     /note="CAP binding activates transcription in the presence
                     of cAMP."
     primer_bind     complement(8361..8378)
                     /label=L4440
                     /note="L4440 vector, forward primer"
     rep_origin      complement(8532..9120)
                     /direction=LEFT
                     /label=ori
                     /note="high-copy-number ColE1/pMB1/pBR322/pUC origin of
                     replication"
     primer_bind     complement(8612..8631)
                     /label=pBR322ori-F
                     /note="pBR322 origin, forward primer"
     CDS             complement(9291..10151)
                     /codon_start=1
                     /gene="bla"
                     /product="beta-lactamase"
                     /label=AmpR
                     /note="confers resistance to ampicillin, carbenicillin, and
                     related antibiotics"
                     /translation="MSIQHFRVALIPFFAAFCLPVFAHPETLVKVKDAEDQLGARVGYI
                     ELDLNSGKILESFRPEERFPMMSTFKVLLCGAVLSRIDAGQEQLGRRIHYSQNDLVEYS
                     PVTEKHLTDGMTVRELCSAAITMSDNTAANLLLTTIGGPKELTAFLHNMGDHVTRLDRW
                     EPELNEAIPNDERDTTMPVAMATTLRKLLTGELLTLASRQQLIDWMEADKVAGPLLRSA
                     LPAGWFIADKSGAGERGSRGIIAALGPDGKPSRIVVIYTTGSQATMDERNRQIAEIGAS
                     LIKHW"
     primer_bind     9914..9933
                     /label=Amp-R
                     /note="Ampicillin resistance gene, reverse primer"
     promoter        complement(10152..10256)
                     /gene="bla"
                     /label=AmpR promoter
ORIGIN
        1 gtcgacggat cgggagatct cccgatcccc tatggtgcac tctcagtaca atctgctctg
       61 atgccgcata gttaagccag tatctgctcc ctgcttgtgt gttggaggtc gctgagtagt
      121 gcgcgagcaa aatttaagct acaacaaggc aaggcttgac cgacaattgc atgaagaatc
      181 tgcttagggt taggcgtttt gcgctgcttc gcgatgtacg ggccagatat tgacattgat
      241 tattgactag ttattaatag taatcaatta cggggtcatt agttcatagc ccatatatgg
      301 agttccgcgt tacataactt acggtaaatg gcccgcctgg ctgaccgccc aacgaccccc
      361 gcccattgac gtcaataatg acgtatgttc ccatagtaac gccaataggg actttccatt
      421 gacgtcaatg ggtggagtat ttacggtaaa ctgcccactt ggcagtacat caagtgtatc
      481 atatgccaag tacgccccct attgacgtca atgacggtaa atggcccgcc tggcattatg
      541 cccagtacat gaccttatgg gactttccta cttggcagta catctacgta ttagtcatcg
      601 ctattaccat ggtgatgcgg ttttggcagt acatcaatgg gcgtggatag cggtttgact
      661 cacggggatt tccaagtctc caccccattg acgtcaatgg gagtttgttt tggcaccaaa
      721 atcaacggga ctttccaaaa tgtcgtaaca actccgcccc attgacgcaa atgggcggta
      781 ggcgtgtacg gtgggaggtc tatataagca gcgcgttttg cctgtactgg gtctctctgg
      841 ttagaccaga tctgagcctg ggagctctct ggctaactag ggaacccact gcttaagcct
      901 caataaagct tgccttgagt gcttcaagta gtgtgtgccc gtctgttgtg tgactctggt
      961 aactagagat ccctcagacc cttttagtca gtgtggaaaa tctctagcag tggcgcccga
     1021 acagggactt gaaagcgaaa gggaaaccag aggagctctc tcgacgcagg actcggcttg
     1081 ctgaagcgcg cacggcaaga ggcgaggggc ggcgactggt gagtacgcca aaaattttga
     1141 ctagcggagg ctagaaggag agagatgggt gcgagagcgt cagtattaag cgggggagaa
     1201 ttagatcgcg atgggaaaaa attcggttaa ggccaggggg aaagaaaaaa tataaattaa
     1261 aacatatagt atgggcaagc agggagctag aacgattcgc agttaatcct ggcctgttag
     1321 aaacatcaga aggctgtaga caaatactgg gacagctaca accatccctt cagacaggat
     1381 cagaagaact tagatcatta tataatacag tagcaaccct ctattgtgtg catcaaagga
     1441 tagagataaa agacaccaag gaagctttag acaagataga ggaagagcaa aacaaaagta
     1501 agaccaccgc acagcaagcg gccgctgatc ttcagacctg gaggaggaga tatgagggac
     1561 aattggagaa gtgaattata taaatataaa gtagtaaaaa ttgaaccatt aggagtagca
     1621 cccaccaagg caaagagaag agtggtgcag agagaaaaaa gagcagtggg aataggagct
     1681 ttgttccttg ggttcttggg agcagcagga agcactatgg gcgcagcgtc aatgacgctg
     1741 acggtacagg ccagacaatt attgtctggt atagtgcagc agcagaacaa tttgctgagg
     1801 gctattgagg cgcaacagca tctgttgcaa ctcacagtct ggggcatcaa gcagctccag
     1861 gcaagaatcc tggctgtgga aagataccta aaggatcaac agctcctggg gatttggggt
     1921 tgctctggaa aactcatttg caccactgct gtgccttgga atgctagttg gagtaataaa
     1981 tctctggaac agatttggaa tcacacgacc tggatggagt gggacagaga aattaacaat
     2041 tacacaagct taatacactc cttaattgaa gaatcgcaaa accagcaaga aaagaatgaa
     2101 caagaattat tggaattaga taaatgggca agtttgtgga attggtttaa cataacaaat
     2161 tggctgtggt atataaaatt attcataatg atagtaggag gcttggtagg tttaagaata
     2221 gtttttgctg tactttctat agtgaataga gttaggcagg gatattcacc attatcgttt
     2281 cagacccacc tcccaacccc gaggggaccc gacaggcccg aaggaataga agaagaaggt
     2341 ggagagagag acagagacag atccattcga ttagtgaacg gatcggcact gcgtgcgcca
     2401 attctgcaga caaatggcag tattcatcca caattttaaa agaaaagggg ggattggggg
     2461 gtacagtgca ggggaaagaa tagtagacat aatagcaaca gacatacaaa ctaaagaatt
     2521 acaaaaacaa attacaaaaa ttcaaaattt tcgggtttat tacagggaca gcagagatcc
     2581 agtttggtta attaagctag ctaggtcttg aaaggagtgg gaattggctc cggtgcccgt
     2641 cagtgggcag agcgcacatc gcccacagtc cccgagaagt tggggggagg ggtcggcaat
     2701 tgatccggtg cctagagaag gtggcgcggg gtaaactggg aaagtgatgt cgtgtactgg
     2761 ctccgccttt ttcccgaggg tgggggagaa ccgtatataa gtgcagtagt cgccgtgaac
     2821 gttctttttc gcaacgggtt tgccgccaga acacaggtaa gtgccgtgtg tggttcccgc
     2881 gggcctggcc tctttacggg ttatggccct tgcgtgcctt gaattacttc cactggctgc
     2941 agtacgtgat tcttgatccc gagcttcggg ttggaagtgg gtgggagagt tcgaggcctt
     3001 gcgcttaagg agccccttcg cctcgtgctt gagttgaggc ctggcctggg cgctggggcc
     3061 gccgcgtgcg aatctggtgg caccttcgcg cctgtctcgc tgctttcgat aagtctctag
     3121 ccatttaaaa tttttgatga cctgctgcga cgcttttttt ctggcaagat agtcttgtaa
     3181 atgcgggcca agatctgcac actggtattt cggtttttgg ggccgcgggc ggcgacgggg
     3241 cccgtgcgtc ccagcgcaca tgttcggcga ggcggggcct gcgagcgcgg ccaccgagaa
     3301 tcggacgggg gtagtctcaa gctggccggc ctgctctggt gcctggcctc gcgccgccgt
     3361 gtatcgcccc gccctgggcg gcaaggctgg cccggtcggc accagttgcg tgagcggaaa
     3421 gatggccgct tcccggccct gctgcaggga gctcaaaatg gaggacgcgg cgctcgggag
     3481 agcgggcggg tgagtcaccc acacaaagga aaagggcctt tccgtcctca gccgtcgctt
     3541 catgtgactc cacggagtac cgggcgccgt ccaggcacct cgattagttc tcgagctttt
     3601 ggagtacgtc gtctttaggt tggggggagg ggttttatgc gatggagttt ccccacactg
     3661 agtgggtgga gactgaagtt aggccagctt ggcacttgat gtaattctcc ttggaatttg
     3721 ccctttttga gtttggatct tggttcattc tcaagcctca gacagtggtt caaagttttt
     3781 ttcttccatt tcaggtgtcg tgaaccggtg ccaccatggc cagcgacatg tacattgaac
     3841 gcgcgggtga cattacgtgg gaaaaagacg ctgaggtcac gggcaatagt cctcggcttg
     3901 acgtggccct cgacgagtct ggtgatttct cattggtcga ggaggacggc ccgccaatgc
     3961 gggagggcgg gggagggtct ggaggtggag ggtccggggc attgtgggat gttcccgccc
     4021 ccaaggaggt taaaaaaggc gaaacgaccg atggcgtata tagggtaatg acacgacgcc
     4081 ttctgggtag cactcaagtg ggggttggag tcatgcaaga gggagtcttt cataccatgt
     4141 ggcatgttac gaaaggcgct gcactccgat ctggagaagg acggctggac ccctattggg
     4201 gtgacgtgaa gcaagaccta gtctcctact gtggaccttg gaagctggat gcggcctggg
     4261 acggactcag tgaagtacaa ctccttgctg taccgccagg tgagagagca agaaacattc
     4321 aaacgctccc cggtatcttc aagacaaagg acggggatat tggtgccgta gccttggatt
     4381 accccgcagg tacaagcggt tccccgatcc tcgataaatg tggtagggta atcggtcttt
     4441 atggaaacgg ggtagtgata aagaacggca gctatgttag cgctataaca caaggtaaaa
     4501 gggaagagga gacacccgtt gagtgttttg agactagtga ttacaaagat gacgatgaca
     4561 aagactacaa ggatgatgat gataagggat ccgaatccgg cagtggagcc acgaacttct
     4621 ctctgttaaa gcaagcagga gacgtggaag aaaaccccgg tcctatgtct gaactcatca
     4681 aggagaacat gcacatgaaa ctctacatgg aggggaccgt agacaatcat cacttcaagt
     4741 gtacaagtga aggggagggg aagccttacg aagggactca aactatgaga attaaggttg
     4801 tcgagggcgg cccccttccc tttgcgtttg acatcctcgc caccagtttc ttgtatggtt
     4861 ccaagacgtt tataaatcat acacagggaa tacctgactt ctttaaacaa agttttccag
     4921 agggtttcac atgggaaagg gttaccactt atgaggatgg cggagtactc accgctaccc
     4981 aagatacatc tctgcaagat ggttgcctga tttacaatgt aaaaatccga ggagttaact
     5041 ttacatccaa tggtcctgtt atgcagaaaa agacattggg gtgggaagca tttacagaaa
     5101 cgctctaccc cgccgacggg ggcttggagg gccgcaatga catggctctc aaattggtag
     5161 gtggtagtca tcttatcgcg aacgcgaaaa ctacctaccg atccaagaag cccgctaaaa
     5221 atctcaaaat gccggtctat tacgtggact acagactgga acgcaaggaa gctaacaacg
     5281 agacatacgt tgagcaacat gaagtggccg tggccagata ttgcgatctg ccgagtaagc
     5341 tcgggcacaa attgaactaa acgcgttaag tcgacaatca acctctggat tacaaaattt
     5401 gtgaaagatt gactggtatt cttaactatg ttgctccttt tacgctatgt ggatacgctg
     5461 ctttaatgcc tttgtatcat gctattgctt cccgtatggc tttcattttc tcctccttgt
     5521 ataaatcctg gttgctgtct ctttatgagg agttgtggcc cgttgtcagg caacgtggcg
     5581 tggtgtgcac tgtgtttgct gacgcaaccc ccactggttg gggcattgcc accacctgtc
     5641 agctcctttc cgggactttc gctttccccc tccctattgc cacggcggaa ctcatcgccg
     5701 cctgccttgc ccgctgctgg acaggggctc ggctgttggg cactgacaat tccgtggtgt
     5761 tgtcggggaa atcatcgtcc tttccttggc tgctcgcctg tgttgccacc tggattctgc
     5821 gcgggacgtc cttctgctac gtcccttcgg ccctcaatcc agcggacctt ccttcccgcg
     5881 gcctgctgcc ggctctgcgg cctcttccgc gtcttcgcct tcgccctcag acgagtcgga
     5941 tctccctttg ggccgcctcc ccgcgtcgac tttaagacca atgacttaca aggcagctgt
     6001 agatcttagc cactttttaa aagaaaaggg gggactggaa gggctaattc actcccaacg
     6061 aagacaagat ctgctttttg cttgtactgg gtctctctgg ttagaccaga tctgagcctg
     6121 ggagctctct ggctaactag ggaacccact gcttaagcct caataaagct tgccttgagt
     6181 gcttcaagta gtgtgtgccc gtctgttgtg tgactctggt aactagagat ccctcagacc
     6241 cttttagtca gtgtggaaaa tctctagcag ggcccgttta aacccgctga tcagcctcga
     6301 ctgtgccttc tagttgccag ccatctgttg tttgcccctc ccccgtgcct tccttgaccc
     6361 tggaaggtgc cactcccact gtcctttcct aataaaatga ggaaattgca tcgcattgtc
     6421 tgagtaggtg tcattctatt ctggggggtg gggtggggca ggacagcaag ggggaggatt
     6481 gggaagacaa tagcaggcat gctggggatg cggtgggctc tatggcttct gaggcggaaa
     6541 gaaccagctg gggctctagg gggtatcccc nnnnnnnnnn nnnnnnnnnn nnnnnnnnnn
     6601 nnnnnnnnnn nnnnnnnnnn nnnnnnnnnn nnnnnnnnnn nnnnnnnnnn nnnnnnnnnn
     6661 nnnnnnnnnn nnnnnnnnnn nnnnnnnnnn nnnncnnnnn nnnnnnnnnn nnnnnnnnnn
     6721 nnnnnnnnnn nnnnnnnnnn nnnnnnnnnn nnnnnnnnnn nnnnnnnnnn nnnnnnnnnn
     6781 nnnnnnannn nnnnnnnnnn nnnnnnnnnn nnnnnnnnnn nnnnnnnnnn nnnnnncctt
     6841 tgacgttgga gtccacgttc tttaatagtg gactcttgtt ccaaactgga acaacactca
     6901 accctatctc ggtctattct tttgatttat aagggatttt gccgatttcg gcctattggt
     6961 taaaaaatga gctgatttaa caaaaattta acgcgaatta attctgtgga atgtgtgtca
     7021 gttagggtgt ggaaagtccc caggctcccc agcaggcaga agtatgcaaa gcatgcatct
     7081 caattagtca gcaaccaggt gtggaaagtc cccaggctcc ccagcaggca gaagtatgca
     7141 aagcatgcat ctcaattagt cagcaaccat agtcccgccc ctaactccgc ccatcccgcc
     7201 cctaactccg cccagttccg cccattctcc gccccatggc tgactaattt tttttattta
     7261 tgcagaggcc gaggccgcct ctgcctctga gctattccag aagtagtgag gaggcttttt
     7321 tggaggccta ggcttttgca aaaagctccc gggagcttgt atatccattt tcggatctga
     7381 tcagcacgtg ttgacaatta atcatcggca tagtatatcg gcatagtata atacgacaag
     7441 gtgaggaact aaaccatggc caagttgacc agtgccgttc cggtgctcac cgcgcgcgac
     7501 gtcgccggag cggtcgagtt ctggaccgac cggctcgggt tctcccggga cttcgtggag
     7561 gacgacttcg ccggtgtggt ccgggacgac gtgaccctgt tcatcagcgc ggtccaggac
     7621 caggtggtgc cggacaacac cctggcctgg gtgtgggtgc gcggcctgga cgagctgtac
     7681 gccgagtggt cggaggtcgt gtccacgaac ttccgggacg cctccgggcc ggccatgacc
     7741 gagatcggcg agcagccgtg ggggcgggag ttcgccctgc gcgacccggc cggcaactgc
     7801 gtgcacttcg tggccgagga gcaggactga cacgtgctac gagatttcga ttccaccgcc
     7861 gccttctatg aaaggttggg cttcggaatc gttttccggg acgccggctg gatgatcctc
     7921 cagcgcgggg atctcatgct ggagttcttc gcccacccca acttgtttat tgcagcttat
     7981 aatggttaca aataaagcaa tagcatcaca aatttcacaa ataaagcatt tttttcactg
     8041 cattctagtt gtggtttgtc caaactcatc aatgtatctt atcatgtctg tataccgtcg
     8101 acctctagct agagcttggc gtaatcatgg tcatagctgt ttcctgtgtg aaattgttat
     8161 ccgctcacaa ttccacacaa catacgagcc ggaagcataa agtgtaaagc ctggggtgcc
     8221 taatgagtga gctaactcac attaattgcg ttgcgctcac tgcccgcttt ccagtcggga
     8281 aacctgtcgt gccagctgca ttaatgaatc ggccaacgcg cggggagagg cggtttgcgt
     8341 attgggcgct cttccgcttc ctcgctcact gactcgctgc gctcggtcgt tcggctgcgg
     8401 cgagcggtat cagctcactc aaaggcggta atacggttat ccacagaatc aggggataac
     8461 gcaggaaaga acatgtgagc aaaaggccag caaaaggcca ggaaccgtaa aaaggccgcg
     8521 ttgctggcgt ttttccatag gctccgcccc cctgacgagc atcacaaaaa tcgacgctca
     8581 agtcagaggt ggcgaaaccc gacaggacta taaagatacc aggcgtttcc ccctggaagc
     8641 tccctcgtgc gctctcctgt tccgaccctg ccgcttaccg gatacctgtc cgcctttctc
     8701 ccttcgggaa gcgtggcgct ttctcatagc tcacgctgta ggtatctcag ttcggtgtag
     8761 gtcgttcgct ccaagctggg ctgtgtgcac gaaccccccg ttcagcccga ccgctgcgcc
     8821 ttatccggta actatcgtct tgagtccaac ccggtaagac acgacttatc gccactggca
     8881 gcagccactg gtaacaggat tagcagagcg aggtatgtag gcggtgctac agagttcttg
     8941 aagtggtggc ctaactacgg ctacactaga agaacagtat ttggtatctg cgctctgctg
     9001 aagccagtta ccttcggaaa aagagttggt agctcttgat ccggcaaaca aaccaccgct
     9061 ggtagcggtg gtttttttgt ttgcaagcag cagattacgc gcagaaaaaa aggatctcaa
     9121 gaagatcctt tgatcttttc tacggggtct gacgctcagt ggaacgaaaa ctcacgttaa
     9181 gggattttgg tcatgagatt atcaaaaagg atcttcacct agatcctttt aaattaaaaa
     9241 tgaagtttta aatcaatcta aagtatatat gagtaaactt ggtctgacag ttaccaatgc
     9301 ttaatcagtg aggcacctat ctcagcgatc tgtctatttc gttcatccat agttgcctga
     9361 ctccccgtcg tgtagataac tacgatacgg gagggcttac catctggccc cagtgctgca
     9421 atgataccgc gagacccacg ctcaccggct ccagatttat cagcaataaa ccagccagcc
     9481 ggaagggccg agcgcagaag tggtcctgca actttatccg cctccatcca gtctattaat
     9541 tgttgccggg aagctagagt aagtagttcg ccagttaata gtttgcgcaa cgttgttgcc
     9601 attgctacag gcatcgtggt gtcacgctcg tcgtttggta tggcttcatt cagctccggt
     9661 tcccaacgat caaggcgagt tacatgatcc cccatgttgt gcaaaaaagc ggttagctcc
     9721 ttcggtcctc cgatcgttgt cagaagtaag ttggccgcag tgttatcact catggttatg
     9781 gcagcactgc ataattctct tactgtcatg ccatccgtaa gatgcttttc tgtgactggt
     9841 gagtactcaa ccaagtcatt ctgagaatag tgtatgcggc gaccgagttg ctcttgcccg
     9901 gcgtcaatac gggataatac cgcgccacat agcagaactt taaaagtgct catcattgga
     9961 aaacgttctt cggggcgaaa actctcaagg atcttaccgc tgttgagatc cagttcgatg
    10021 taacccactc gtgcacccaa ctgatcttca gcatctttta ctttcaccag cgtttctggg
    10081 tgagcaaaaa caggaaggca aaatgccgca aaaaagggaa taagggcgac acggaaatgt
    10141 tgaatactca tactcttcct ttttcaatat tattgaagca tttatcaggg ttattgtctc
    10201 atgagcggat acatatttga atgtatttag aaaaataaac aaataggggt tccgcgcaca
    10261 tttccccgaa aagtgccacc tgac
//
