[The description below was written by a language model from this plasmid's Addgene catalogue record and the feature table of its GenBank file.]
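Description:
pCF709 is a third-generation-style, self-inactivating HIV-1 lentiviral transfer plasmid built on a pEF1a backbone, with a total recorded size of about 10.3 kb. It is propagated in E. coli as a high-copy plasmid through a ColE1/pUC-type origin and selected with ampicillin via the bla gene. An f1 origin is also present. Viral genomic RNA is transcribed in packaging cells from a CMV enhancer/promoter fused to a truncated 5' LTR. The transcript carries the Psi packaging signal, the Rev response element for nuclear export and the cPPT/CTS. It ends in a U3-deleted 3' LTR followed by a bGH polyadenylation signal, so the integrated provirus lacks LTR promoter activity.

The internal expression cassette is driven by the human EF-1α promoter. The catalogue calls this the core promoter, but the annotation shows a roughly 1.2 kb element that includes intron A. A Kozak consensus follows, then an open reading frame described as a Zika virus protease linked to mTagBFP2. Neither the protease nor the fluorescent protein coding region is individually annotated. The table does mark a 2xFLAG tag followed by a P2A peptide, with unannotated coding space on either side. This layout is consistent with a FLAG-tagged protease and a separately released blue fluorescent reporter translated from one transcript. A WPRE downstream enhances expression.

Outside the LTRs, an SV40 promoter/origin and an EM7 promoter drive a bleomycin/Zeocin resistance gene, which would not be transferred by the virus. The associated publication concerns circularly permuted Cas9 scaffolds. The plasmid therefore presumably supplies a trackable viral protease in mammalian cells, although the record does not spell out the exact application.
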