Addgene plasmid #121891: pCF709
Purpose: EF1a-ZIKV-protease-mTagBFP2
Depositing lab: David Savage. Depositing organization: University of California, Berkeley. Publication: CRISPR-Cas9 Circular Permutants as Programmable Scaffolds for Genome Modification. Oakes BL, Fellmann C, Rishi H, Taylor KL, Ren SM, Nadler DC, Yokoo R, Arkin AP, Doudna JA, Savage DF. Cell. 2019 Jan 10;176(1-2):254-267.e16. doi: 10.1016/j.cell.2018.11.052. PubMed 30633905.
Backbone
  Vector backbone: pEF1a
  Backbone size w/o insert (bp): 10284
  Vector type: Lentiviral
  Promoter: EF1a core promoter
  Selectable markers: bleoR gene: antibiotic binding protein
Growth in bacteria
  Bacterial resistance: Ampicillin, 100 μg/mL
  Growth temperature: 37°C
  Growth strain: NEB Stable
  Growth instructions: another resistance
  Copy number: High Copy
Gene/Insert
  Cloning method: Unknown
Terms and licenses: Academic/Nonprofit Terms; Industry Terms: Not Available to Industry
How to cite: pCF709 was a gift from David Savage (Addgene plasmid # 121891 ; http://n2t.net/addgene:121891 ; RRID:Addgene_121891)
